Addgene plasmid #104096: pSF4 TetCMV intron Renilla STOP 12xPP7 TNFα-ARE xrRNA12 24xMS2 SV40 CTE polyA
Purpose: Expresses TREAT-ARE reporter in mammalian cells
Depositing lab: Jeffrey Chao. Depositing organization: Friedrich Miescher Institute for Biomedical Research. Publication: The Dynamics of mRNA Turnover Revealed by Single-Molecule Imaging in Single Cells. Horvathova I, Voigt F, Kotrys AV, Zhan Y, Artus-Revel CG, Eglinger J, Stadler MB, Giorgetti L, Chao JA. Mol Cell. 2017 Nov 2;68(3):615-625.e9. doi: 10.1016/j.molcel.2017.09.030. Epub 2017 Oct 19. PubMed 29056324.
Backbone
  Vector backbone: pSF4
  Vector type: Mammalian Expression
Growth in bacteria
  Bacterial resistance: Ampicillin, 100 μg/mL
  Growth temperature: 37°C
  Growth strain: DH5alpha
  Copy number: High Copy
Gene/Insert
  Gene/Insert name: Renilla luciferase
  Species: Renilla reniformis
  Insert size (bp): 936
  Tag / fusion protein: 12xPP7 stem loops in 3'UTR; TNFα ARE in 3'UTR; xrRNA1 and 2 pseudo knots in 3'UTR; 24xMS2 stem loops in 3'UTR
  Cloning method: Unknown
  Sequencing primers: 5′ AATACGACTCACTATAGGC
Terms and licenses: Academic/Nonprofit Terms; Industry Terms: Not Available to Industry
How to cite: pSF4 TetCMV intron Renilla STOP 12xPP7 TNFα-ARE xrRNA12 24xMS2 SV40 CTE polyA was a gift from Jeffrey Chao (Addgene plasmid # 104096 ; http://n2t.net/addgene:104096 ; RRID:Addgene_104096)
