[The description below was written by a language model from this plasmid's Addgene catalogue record and pLannotate feature annotations shown in this document.]
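Description:
pSF4 TetCMV intron Renilla STOP 12xPP7 TNFα-ARE xrRNA12 24xMS2 SV40 CTE polyA is a roughly 10.1 kb mammalian expression plasmid that encodes the TREAT-ARE reporter mRNA for imaging mRNA turnover in single cells. It is propagated in E. coli as a high-copy plasmid through a ColE1/pUC-type origin and selected with ampicillin via β-lactamase. Although catalogued simply as a mammalian expression vector, the pSF4 backbone carries gammaretroviral elements: a Moloney murine leukemia virus 5' LTR, Ψ packaging signals, a truncated gag, and a self-inactivating ΔU3 3' LTR. The reporter cassette lies between the LTRs in the opposite orientation to the viral genome, and an FRT site sits just upstream of its promoter. The record does not state how these viral or FLP-related elements are meant to be used.

The reporter is driven by a tetracycline-responsive TRE3G-type promoter, so it needs a Tet transactivator and inducer. This is followed by a chimeric β-globin/immunoglobulin intron, a T7 promoter and a 936 bp human codon-optimized Renilla luciferase ORF ending in a stop codon. The long 3'UTR holds, in order, 12 PP7 stem-loops, the TNFα AU-rich destabilizing element, two flavivirus exoribonuclease-resistant pseudoknots (xrRNA1 and 2) and 24 MS2 stem-loops. The xrRNAs stall 5'→3' exonucleolytic decay, so intact transcripts can bind both PP7 and MS2 coat-protein fusions. Degradation intermediates retain only the MS2 portion, which distinguishes them from intact mRNAs. The name also lists a CTE (constitutive transport element), which the tables do not annotate, and the annotated SV40 poly(A) signal is on the minus strand. The NGS-derived and depositor sequences differ by only a few nucleotides and give matching annotations.
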