Features (pLannotate 1.2.2; 26 found; start..end, strand, type, name):
     36..52      -  protein_bind   lac operator: The lac repressor binds to the lac operator to inhibit transcription in E. coli. This inhibition can be relieved by adding lactose or isopropyl-β-D-thiogalactopyranoside (IPTG). lac repressor encoded by lacI
     60..90      -  promoter       lac promoter: promoter for the E. coli lac operon
    105..126     -  protein_bind   CAP binding site: CAP binding activates transcription in the presence of cAMP. E. coli catabolite activator protein
    139..231     -  CDS            lacI (fragment): lac repressor; lacI; The lac repressor binds to the lac operator to inhibit transcription in E. coli. This inhibition can be relieved by adding lactose or isopropyl-β-D-thiogalactopyranoside (IPTG).
    414..1002    -  rep_origin     ori: high-copy-number ColE1/pMB1/pBR322/pUC origin of replication
   1173..2033    -  CDS            AmpR: β-lactamase; bla; confers resistance to ampicillin, carbenicillin, and related antibiotics
   2034..2138    -  promoter       AmpR promoter: bla
   2235..2269    +  CDS            rop (fragment): Rop protein, which maintains plasmids at low copy number; rop
   2371..2470    +  misc_feature   bom (fragment): basis of mobility region from pBR322
   2476..2633    -  CDS            lacZα (fragment): LacZα fragment of β-galactosidase; lacZ fragment
   3332..3529    -  LTR            3' LTR (ΔU3) (fragment): self-inactivating 3' long terminal repeat (LTR) from Moloney murine leukemia virus
   3533..3569    -  LTR            3' LTR (ΔU3) (fragment): self-inactivating 3' long terminal repeat (LTR) from Moloney murine leukemia virus
   3611..3708    -  CDS            env (fragment): murine leukemia virus gPr80 envelope polyprotein precursor; env; proteolytically cleaved into gp70SU and p15TM subunits
   3716..3763    -  protein_bind   FRT: FLP-mediated recombination occurs in the 8-bp core sequence TCTAGAAA (Turan and Bode, 2011). FLP recombinase from the Saccharomyces cerevisiae 2μ plasmid
   3804..4179    +  promoter       TRE3G promoter: 3rd-generation Tet-responsive promoter that can be activated by binding of Tet-On® 3G
   4189..4321    +  intron         chimeric intron: chimera between introns from human β-globin and immunoglobulin heavy chain genes
   4366..4384    +  promoter       T7 promoter: promoter for bacteriophage T7 RNA polymerase
   4394..5329    +  CDS            hRluc: Renilla luciferase human codon-optimized
   6220..6298    +  ncRNA          Flavi xrRNA: Accession: RF03547 - General Flavivirus exoribonuclease-resistant RNA element
   6378..6452    +  ncRNA          Flavivirus SLIV: Accession: RF01415 - Flavivirus 3'UTR stem loop IV
   7931..8065    -  polyA_signal   SV40 poly(A) signal: SV40 polyadenylation signal
   8088..8171    -  CDS            large T antigen (fragment): large T antigen from SV40 (simian virus 40)
   8243..8652    -  CDS            gag (truncated) (fragment): truncated Moloney murine leukemia virus (MMLV) gag gene lacking the start codon
   8742..8830    -  misc_feature   MESV Ψ (fragment): packaging signal of murine embryonic stem cell virus
   8882..9081    -  misc_feature   MMLV Ψ: packaging signal of Moloney murine leukemia virus (MMLV)
   9144..9737    -  LTR            LTR: long terminal repeat from Moloney murine leukemia virus
>Addgene plasmid #104096 | pSF4 TetCMV intron Renilla STOP 12xPP7 TNFα-ARE xrRNA12 24xMS2 SV40 CTE polyA | depositor full sequence | sequence record 197122 | pSF4 TetCMV intron Renilla STOP 12xPP7 TNFα-ARE xrRNA12 24xMS2 SV40 CTE polyA sequence 10138 bps
GCGTAATCATGGTCATAGCTGTTTCCTGTGTGAAATTGTTATCCGCTCACAATTCCACACAACATACGAG
CCGGAAGCATAAAGTGTAAAGCCTGGGGTGCCTAATGAGTGAGCTAACTCACATTAATTGCGTTGCGCTC
ACTGCCCGCTTTCCAGTCGGGAAACCTGTCGTGCCAGCTGCATTAATGAATCGGCCAACGCGCGGGGAGA
GGCGGTTTGCGTATTGGGCGCTCTTCCGCTTCCTCGCTCACTGACTCGCTGCGCTCGGTCGTTCGGCTGC
GGCGAGCGGTATCAGCTCACTCAAAGGCGGTAATACGGTTATCCACAGAATCAGGGGATAACGCAGGAAA
GAACATGTGAGCAAAAGGCCAGCAAAAGGCCAGGAACCGTAAAAAGGCCGCGTTGCTGGCGTTTTTCCAT
AGGCTCCGCCCCCCTGACGAGCATCACAAAAATCGACGCTCAAGTCAGAGGTGGCGAAACCCGACAGGAC
TATAAAGATACCAGGCGTTTCCCCCTGGAAGCTCCCTCGTGCGCTCTCCTGTTCCGACCCTGCCGCTTAC
CGGATACCTGTCCGCCTTTCTCCCTTCGGGAAGCGTGGCGCTTTCTCAATGCTCACGCTGTAGGTATCTC
AGTTCGGTGTAGGTCGTTCGCTCCAAGCTGGGCTGTGTGCACGAACCCCCCGTTCAGCCCGACCGCTGCG
CCTTATCCGGTAACTATCGTCTTGAGTCCAACCCGGTAAGACACGACTTATCGCCACTGGCAGCAGCCAC
TGGTAACAGGATTAGCAGAGCGAGGTATGTAGGCGGTGCTACAGAGTTCTTGAAGTGGTGGCCTAACTAC
GGCTACACTAGAAGGACAGTATTTGGTATCTGCGCTCTGCTGAAGCCAGTTACCTTCGGAAAAAGAGTTG
GTAGCTCTTGATCCGGCAAACAAACCACCGCTGGTAGCGGTGGTTTTTTTGTTTGCAAGCAGCAGATTAC
GCGCAGAAAAAAAGGATCTCAAGAAGATCCTTTGATCTTTTCTACGGGGTCTGACGCTCAGTGGAACGAA
AACTCACGTTAAGGGATTTTGGTCATGAGATTATCAAAAAGGATCTTCACCTAGATCCTTTTAAATTAAA
AATGAAGTTTTAAATCAATCTAAAGTATATATGAGTAAACTTGGTCTGACAGTTACCAATGCTTAATCAG
TGAGGCACCTATCTCAGCGATCTGTCTATTTCGTTCATCCATAGTTGCCTGACTCCCCGTCGTGTAGATA
ACTACGATACGGGAGGGCTTACCATCTGGCCCCAGTGCTGCAATGATACCGCGAGACCCACGCTCACCGG
CTCCAGATTTATCAGCAATAAACCAGCCAGCCGGAAGGGCCGAGCGCAGAAGTGGTCCTGCAACTTTATC
CGCCTCCATCCAGTCTATTAATTGTTGCCGGGAAGCTAGAGTAAGTAGTTCGCCAGTTAATAGTTTGCGC
AACGTTGTTGCCATTGCTACAGGCATCGTGGTGTCACGCTCGTCGTTTGGTATGGCTTCATTCAGCTCCG
GTTCCCAACGATCAAGGCGAGTTACATGATCCCCCATGTTGTGCAAAAAAGCGGTTAGCTCCTTCGGTCC
TCCGATCGTTGTCAGAAGTAAGTTGGCCGCAGTGTTATCACTCATGGTTATGGCAGCACTGCATAATTCT
CTTACTGTCATGCCATCCGTAAGATGCTTTTCTGTGACTGGTGAGTACTCAACCAAGTCATTCTGAGAAT
AGTGTATGCGGCGACCGAGTTGCTCTTGCCCGGCGTCAATACGGGATAATACCGCGCCACATAGCAGAAC
TTTAAAAGTGCTCATCATTGGAAAACGTTCTTCGGGGCGAAAACTCTCAAGGATCTTACCGCTGTTGAGA
TCCAGTTCGATGTAACCCACTCGTGCACCCAACTGATCTTCAGCATCTTTTACTTTCACCAGCGTTTCTG
GGTGAGCAAAAACAGGAAGGCAAAATGCCGCAAAAAAGGGAATAAGGGCGACACGGAAATGTTGAATACT
CATACTCTTCCTTTTTCAATATTATTGAAGCATTTATCAGGGTTATTGTCTCATGAGCGGATACATATTT
GAATGTATTTAGAAAAATAAACAAATAGGGGTTCCGCGCACATTTCCCCGAAAAGTGCCACCTGACGTCT
AAGAAACCATTATTATCATGACATTAACCTATAAAAATAGGCGTATCACGAGGCCCTTTCGTCATCGCGC
GTTTCGGTGATGACGGTGAAAACCTCTGACACATGCAGCTCCCGGAGACGGTCACAGCTTGTCTGTAAGC
GGATGCCGGGAGCAGACAAGCCCGTCAGGGCGCGTCAGCGGGTGTTGGCGGGTGTCGGGGCTGGCTTAAC
TATGCGGCATCAGAGCAGATTGTACTGAGAGTGCACCATATGCGGTGTGAAATACCGCACAGATGCGTAA
GGAGAAAATACCGCATCAGGCGCCATTCGCCATTCAGGCTGCGCAACTGTTGGGAAGGGCGATCGGTGCG
GGCCTCTTCGCTATTACGCCAGCTGGCGAAAGGGGGATGTGCTGCAAGGCGATTAAGTTGGGTAACGCCA
GGGTTTTCCCAGTCACGACGTTGTAAAACGACGGCCAGTGAATTAATTCCAAGCTAAGTGAAAGACTCTG
TCTCAAAAACCAACCTGACACCTGAGCCGGAGCGTTGGCTCTCACTACCATAGAATATTTTTTCACAACA
CACACACACACACACACACACACACACACACACACACACACACAGTCATACACATAGACACAGTCACACA
CACACACATGCACACACACACACACACACTCACACACACACATACATACACACATTCACACACACCCATA
CACACATTTTCACAGTCACACACACAAACACAATCACACACACACACATCAATCAATCAATCAATCAATA
TACCAAAAATGATAGCTCATACCTGTAATCTTAGATGTGGGAAGGCTAAAACAGCAGGCTACCCATGACT
TCAAGGTCACCCTGGGTTACAGAGTAGCTAATAGTCTAGCTTGAACTATAGTGTAGGATCTTTAAAAAAA
AATTAACCAACCAACCAACAAACAAACAAACAAACAACAACAACAACAAATGGAAGACAGAGGACAAAAA
AAAATAAAAGAAAAAGTAGAAAGCCAATGGAGATACTATCTTAAAATTAGAAATATTTATGACACATTCT
GAATACTCCATGTTTATTTCAAGGAAGCCAATGTAACTTTAAGTACTATGGCCATTTAATGTAAATACTT
AAGAAAAAAAACCAAATTAATTTTGATACATGCTGCATGTGTGAAAGACCCCCGCTGACGGGTAGTCAAT
CACTCAGAGGAGACCCTCCCAAGGAACAGCGAGACCACAAGTCGGATGCAACTGCAAGAGGGTTTATTGG
ATACACGGGTACCCGGGCGACTCAGTCAATCGGAGGACTGGCGCCCCGAGTGAGGGGTTGTGGGCTCGAG
CTCGGGGAGCAGAAGCGCGCGAACAGAAGTCGAGCTAGCTTGCCAAACCTACAGGTGGGGTCTTTCATTC
CCCCCTTTTTCTGGAGACTAAATAAAATCTTTTATTTTATCTATGGCTCGTACTCTATAGGCTTCAGCTG
GTGATATTGTTGAGTCAAAACTAGAGCCTGGACCACTGATATCCTGTCTTTAACAAATTGGACTAATCCG
GATCTGAAGTTCCTATACTTTCTAGAGAATAGGAACTTCGGAATAGGAACTTCGCGGCAGATCTTTTGCG
GCCGCTTTGGGCCGGCCGAATTCTTTACTCCCTATCAGTGATAGAGAACGTATGAAGAGTTTACTCCCTA
TCAGTGATAGAGAACGTATGCAGACTTTACTCCCTATCAGTGATAGAGAACGTATAAGGAGTTTACTCCC
TATCAGTGATAGAGAACGTATGACCAGTTTACTCCCTATCAGTGATAGAGAACGTATCTACAGTTTACTC
CCTATCAGTGATAGAGAACGTATATCCAGTTTACTCCCTATCAGTGATAGAGAACGTATAAGCTTTAGGC
GTGTACGGTGGGCGCCTATAAAAGCAGAGCTCGTTTAGTGAACCGTCAGATCGCCTGGAGCAATTCCACA
ACACTTTTGTCTTATACCAACTTTCCGTACCACTTCCTACCCTCGTAAAACCGGTCAGGTAAGTATCAAG
GTTACAAGACAGGTTTAAGGAGACCAATAGAAACTGGGCTTGTCGAGACAGAGAAGACTCTTGCGTTTCT
GATAGGCACCTATTGGTCTTACTGACATCCACTTTGCCTTTCTCTCCACAGGTGTCCACTCCCAGTTCAA
TTACAGCTCTTAAGGCTAGAGTACTTAATACGACTCACTATAGGCTAGCCACCATGGCTTCCAAGGTGTA
CGACCCCGAGCAACGCAAACGCATGATCACTGGGCCTCAGTGGTGGGCTCGCTGCAAGCAAATGAACGTG
CTGGACTCCTTCATCAACTACTATGATTCCGAGAAGCACGCCGAGAACGCCGTGATTTTTCTGCATGGTA
ACGCTGCCTCCAGCTACCTGTGGAGGCACGTCGTGCCTCACATCGAGCCCGTGGCTAGATGCATCATCCC
TGATCTGATCGGAATGGGTAAGTCCGGCAAGAGCGGGAATGGCTCATATCGCCTCCTGGATCACTACAAG
TACCTCACCGCTTGGTTCGAGCTGCTGAACCTTCCAAAGAAAATCATCTTTGTGGGCCACGACTGGGGGG
CTTGTCTGGCCTTTCACTACTCCTACGAGCACCAAGACAAGATCAAGGCCATCGTCCATGCTGAGAGTGT
CGTGGACGTGATCGAGTCCTGGGACGAGTGGCCTGACATCGAGGAGGATATCGCCCTGATCAAGAGCGAA
GAGGGCGAGAAAATGGTGCTTGAGAATAACTTCTTCGTCGAGACCATGCTCCCAAGCAAGATCATGCGGA
AACTGGAGCCTGAGGAGTTCGCTGCCTACCTGGAGCCATTCAAGGAGAAGGGCGAGGTTAGACGGCCTAC
CCTCTCCTGGCCTCGCGAGATCCCTCTCGTTAAGGGAGGCAAGCCCGACGTCGTCCAGATTGTCCGCAAC
TACAACGCCTACCTTCGGGCCAGCGACGATCTGCCTAAGATGTTCATCGAGTCCGACCCTGGGTTCTTTT
CCAACGCTATTGTCGAGGGAGCTAAGAAGTTCCCTAACACCGAGTTCGTGAAGGTGAAGGGCCTCCACTT
CAGCCAGGAGGACGCTCCAGATGAAATGGGTAAGTACATCAAGAGCTTCGTGGAGCGCGTGCTGAAGAAC
GAGCAGTAAGTCGACAGATCCTACCTGCAAAGCACCAGAGGATATGGCCTCGGTGCCTCAGCATCTTCAG
ATGTGCTGTCACTGTCCAATCTTCAAGCCAGCAGAGCATATGGGCTCGCTGGCTCCACTGTCATTACAGT
GGACCTGATCTTCTCCAATCAAAGGAGCAGAGGATATGGCCTCGCTCCCTCCGACTACATCAGGCTGGAA
GTGACATCCATCATTCATCCCAGCAGAGCATATGGGCTCGCTGGGACCACAGCATGCCTCGAAGTGCTGA
GAGACTATCATCAAACCGACAGAGGATATGGCCTCGTCGGCTCCTACTCCCTCCTGGTGGAATACTTCTC
CACTCTTCAACCCAGCAGAGCATATGGGCTCGCTGGGTCCATCAGAGATACAAGATCTCTCGACAGATCC
TACCTGCAAAGCACCAGAGGATATGGCCTCGGTGCCTCAGCATCTTCAGATGTGCTGTCACTGTCCAATC
TTCAAGCCAGCAGAGCATATGGGCTCGCTGGCTCCACTGTCATTACAGTGGACCTGATCTTCTCCAATCA
AAGGAGCAGAGGATATGGCCTCGCTCCCTCCGACTACATCAGGCTGGAAGTGACATCCATCATTCATCCC
AGCAGAGCATATGGGCTCGCTGGGACCACAGCATGCCTCGAAGTGCTGAGAGACTATCATCAAACCGACA
GAGGATATGGCCTCGTCGGCTCCTACTCCCTCCTGGTGGAATACTTCTCCACTCTTCAACCCAGCAGAGC
ATATGGGCTCGCTGGGTCCATCAGAGATACAAGATCTCTCGAGCCGCGGTGCGTAAGTCTGTTAACAGAG
ATTATTTATTATTTATTTATTATTTATTTATTTACTGACACTGAACGTAATCCAGACGCGTAAGTCAGGC
CGGAAAATTCCCGCCACCGGAAGTTGAGTAGACGGTGCTGCCTGCGACTCAACCCCAGGAGGACTGGGTG
AACAAAGCTGCGAAGTGATCCATGTAAGCCCTCAGAACCGTCTCGGAAAGAGGACCCCACATGTTGTAGC
TTCAAGGCCCAATGTCAGACCACGCCATGGCGTGCCACTCTGCGGAGAGTGCAGTCTGCGACAGTGCCCC
AGGAGGACTGGGTGAGGATCCTACCTACAAACGGCACGAGCATCAGCCGTGCCGCCCAGCATCTTCATCA
CTGTCCAATCTTCAAGCGTGCACGATCACGGCACGCTCCACTGTCATTACAGTCTTATCCAATCAAACTC
CAGCAGCATCAGCGCTGGAGCTCCGACTACATCAGGACATCCATCATTCAACGCTCGACGATCACGCGAG
CGTCCACAGCATGCCTCAGACACTATCATCAAACGGCTGCACGATCACGGCAGCCGCTCCTACTGCCTCT
ACGTTATCGACTCTTCTGCGACGAGCATCAGCCGTCGCAACATCGGACATACCAGATCCTACCTACAAAC
GGCACGAGCATCAGCCGTGCCGCCCAGCATCTTCATCACTGTCCAATCTTCAAGCGTGCACGATCACGGC
ACGCTCCACTGTCATTACAGTCTTATCCAATCAAACTCCAGCAGCATCAGCGCTGGAGCTCCGACTACAT
CAGGACATCCATCATTCAACGCTCGACGATCACGCGAGCGTCCACAGCATGCCTCAGACACTATCATCAA
ACGGCTGCACGATCACGGCAGCCGCTCCTACTGCCTCTACGTTATCGACTCTTCTGCGACGAGCATCAGC
CGTCGCAACATCGGACATACCAGATCCTACCTACAAACGGCACGAGCATCAGCCGTGCCGCCCAGCATCT
TCATCACTGTCCAATCTTCAAGCGTGCACGATCACGGCACGCTCCACTGTCATTACAGTCTTATCCAATC
AAACTCCAGCAGCATCAGCGCTGGAGCTCCGACTACATCAGGACATCCATCATTCAACGCTCGACGATCA
CGCGAGCGTCCACAGCATGCCTCAGACACTATCATCAAACGGCTGCACGATCACGGCAGCCGCTCCTACT
GCCTCTACGTTATCGACTCTTCTGCGACGAGCATCAGCCGTCGCAACATCGGACATACCAGATCCTACCT
ACAAACGGCACGAGCATCAGCCGTGCCGCCCAGCATCTTCATCACTGTCCAATCTTCAAGCGTGCACGAT
CACGGCACGCTCCACTGTCATTACAGTCTTATCCAATCAAACTCCAGCAGCATCAGCGCTGGAGCTCCGA
CTACATCAGGACATCCATCATTCAACGCTCGACGATCACGCGAGCGTCCACAGCATGCCTCAGACACTAT
CATCAAACGGCTGCACGATCACGGCAGCCGCTCCTACTGCCTCTACGTTATCGACTCTTCTGCGACGAGC
ATCAGCCGTCGCAACATCGGACATACCAGATCTTCAATCGATTTCGCGCGGGATCCAGACCACCTCCCCT
GCGAGCTAAGCTGGACAGCCAATGACGGGTAAGAGAGTGACATTTTTCACTAACCTAAGACAGGAGGGCC
GTCAGAGCTACTGCCTAATCCAAAGACGGGTAAAAGTGATAAAAATGTATCACTCCAACCTAAGACAGGC
GCAGCTTCCGAGGGATTTGAGATCCAGACATGATAAGATACATTGATGAGTTTGGACAAACCAAAACTAG
AATGCAGTGAAAAAAATGCCTTATTTGTGAAATTTGTGATGCTATTGCCTTATTTGTAACCATTATAAGC
TGCAATAAACAAGTTAACAACAACAATTGCATTCATTTTATGTTTCAGGTTCAGGGGGAGGTGTGGGAGG
TTTTTTAAAGCAAGTAAAACCTCTACAAATGTGGTATGGCTGATTATGATCTGAAGTTCCTATACTATTT
GAAGAATAGGAACTTCGGAATAGGAACTTCGGATCTCATATGGCCATATGGGGGCGCCTAGAGAAGGAGT
GAGGGCTGGATAAAGGGAGGATCGAGGCGGGGTCGAACGAGGAGGTTCAAGGGGGAGAGACGGGGCGGAT
GGAGGAAGAGGAGGCGGAGGCTTAGGGTGTACAAAGGGCTTGACCCAGGGAGGGGGGTCAAAAGCCAAGG
CTTCCCAGGTCACGATGTACCCCACCTGGTCTGGGTGTCCATGCGGGCCAGGTGAAAAGACCTTGATCTT
AACCTGGGTGATGAGGTCTCGGTTAAAGGTGCCGTCTCGCGGCCATCCGACGTTAAAGGTTGGCCATTCT
GCAGAGCAGAAGGTAACCCAACGTCTCTTCTTGACATCTACCGACTGGTTGTGAGCGATCCGCTCGACAT
CTTTCCAGTGACCTAAGGTCAAACTTAAGGGAGTGGTAACAGGCTAGCCCGGGCCCATATTTTCAGACAA
ATACAGAAACACAGTCAGACAGAGACAACACAGAACGATGCTGCAGCAGACAAGACGCGCGGCGCGGCTT
CGGTCCCAAACCGAAAGCAAAAATTCAGACGGAGGCGGGAACTGTTTTAGGTTCTCGTCTCCTACCAGAA
CCACATATCCCTCCTCTAAGGGGGGTGCACCAAAGAGTCCTAAACGATCGGGATTTTAGGACTCAGGTCG
GGCCACAAAAACGGCCCCCGAAGTCCCTGGGACGTCTCCCAGGGTTGCGGCCGGGTGTTCCGAACTCGTC
AGTTCCACCACGGGTCCGCCAGATACAGAGCTAGTTAGCTAACTAGTACCGACGCAGGCGCATAAAATCA
GTCATAGACACTAGACAATCGGACAGACACAGATAAGTTGCTGGCCAGCTTACCTCCCGGTGGTGGGTCG
GTGGTCCCTGGGCAGGGGTCTCCCGATCCCGGACGAGCCCCCAAATGAAAGACCCCCGCTGACGGGTAGT
CAATCACTCAGAGGAGACCCTCCCAAGGAACAGCGAGACCACAAGTCGGATGCAACTGCAAGAGGGTTTA
TTGGATACACGGGTACCCGGGCGACTCAGTCAATCGGAGGACTGGCGCCCCGAGTGAGGGGTTGTGGGCT
CTTTTATTGAGCTCGGGGAGCATAAGCGCGCGAACAGAAGCGAGAAGCGAACTGATTGGTTAGTTCAAAT
AAGGCACAGGGTCATTTCAGGTCCTTGGGGCACCCTGGAAACATCTGATGGTTCTCTAGAAACTGCTGAG
GGCTGGACCGCATCTGGGGACCATCTGTTCTTGGCCCTGAGCCGGGGCAGGAACTGCTTACCACAGATAT
CCTGTTTGGCCCATATTCAGCTGTTCCATCTGTTCTTGGCCCTGAGCCGGGGCAGGAACTGCTTACCACA
GATATCCTGTTTGGCCCATATTCAGCTGTTCCATCTGTTCCTGACCTTGATCTGAACTTTTCTATTCTCA
GTTATGTATTTTTCCATGCCTTGCAAAATGGCGTTACTTAAGCTAGCTTGCCAAACCTACAGGTGGGGTC
TTTCATTCACATGTATATGTCAAAAATAAAAATCAACTAATTGACTAGTAATTAATATGACTGGCATAAT
GGGAAATTGATCCTGACAGATGCAAACTGGCTTGCTCAGCAGCGCATTTATGTTGTCAACTGAGGAAGGA
AACGTTAATGACAGAAACTCTAAGTAATTTCCACGTTTATCTATTTTTATTTATACTAGCTTTGGTAACA
GGAATATTGCAGCATTCATGCACATTGAAACCCTTATGAAATAAAAACATCTGTGCATTTAAAATGGAAT
TAACATTTTAAATGTTAAAAAAAGCTGGCTTAGCTTCCCCCCGCCCCCTAGGGCATAGAACAAGTCAAAT
GCTTTATATATTTGAGTTTGGGATGTATTAGGAAACTCCTAAGAGCAAAGCTAGCTTG
