Features (pLannotate 1.2.2; 26 found; start..end, strand, type, name):
     36..52      -  protein_bind   lac operator: The lac repressor binds to the lac operator to inhibit transcription in E. coli. This inhibition can be relieved by adding lactose or isopropyl-β-D-thiogalactopyranoside (IPTG). lac repressor encoded by lacI
     60..90      -  promoter       lac promoter: promoter for the E. coli lac operon
    105..126     -  protein_bind   CAP binding site: CAP binding activates transcription in the presence of cAMP. E. coli catabolite activator protein
    139..231     -  CDS            lacI (fragment): lac repressor; lacI; The lac repressor binds to the lac operator to inhibit transcription in E. coli. This inhibition can be relieved by adding lactose or isopropyl-β-D-thiogalactopyranoside (IPTG).
    414..1002    -  rep_origin     ori: high-copy-number ColE1/pMB1/pBR322/pUC origin of replication
   1173..2033    -  CDS            AmpR: β-lactamase; bla; confers resistance to ampicillin, carbenicillin, and related antibiotics
   2034..2138    -  promoter       AmpR promoter: bla
   2233..2268    +  CDS            rop (fragment): Rop protein, which maintains plasmids at low copy number; rop
   2370..2469    +  misc_feature   bom (fragment): basis of mobility region from pBR322
   2475..2632    -  CDS            lacZα (fragment): LacZα fragment of β-galactosidase; lacZ fragment
   3328..3525    -  LTR            3' LTR (ΔU3) (fragment): self-inactivating 3' long terminal repeat (LTR) from Moloney murine leukemia virus
   3529..3565    -  LTR            3' LTR (ΔU3) (fragment): self-inactivating 3' long terminal repeat (LTR) from Moloney murine leukemia virus
   3607..3704    -  CDS            env (fragment): murine leukemia virus gPr80 envelope polyprotein precursor; env; proteolytically cleaved into gp70SU and p15TM subunits
   3712..3759    -  protein_bind   FRT: FLP-mediated recombination occurs in the 8-bp core sequence TCTAGAAA (Turan and Bode, 2011). FLP recombinase from the Saccharomyces cerevisiae 2μ plasmid
   3801..4176    +  promoter       TRE3G promoter: 3rd-generation Tet-responsive promoter that can be activated by binding of Tet-On® 3G
   4186..4318    +  intron         chimeric intron: chimera between introns from human β-globin and immunoglobulin heavy chain genes
   4363..4381    +  promoter       T7 promoter: promoter for bacteriophage T7 RNA polymerase
   4391..5326    +  CDS            hRluc: Renilla luciferase human codon-optimized
   6217..6295    +  ncRNA          Flavi xrRNA: Accession: RF03547 - General Flavivirus exoribonuclease-resistant RNA element
   6375..6449    +  ncRNA          Flavivirus SLIV: Accession: RF01415 - Flavivirus 3'UTR stem loop IV
   7928..8062    -  polyA_signal   SV40 poly(A) signal: SV40 polyadenylation signal
   8085..8168    -  CDS            large T antigen (fragment): large T antigen from SV40 (simian virus 40)
   8240..8649    -  CDS            gag (truncated) (fragment): truncated Moloney murine leukemia virus (MMLV) gag gene lacking the start codon
   8739..8827    -  misc_feature   MESV Ψ (fragment): packaging signal of murine embryonic stem cell virus
   8879..9078    -  misc_feature   MMLV Ψ: packaging signal of Moloney murine leukemia virus (MMLV)
   9141..9732    -  LTR            LTR: long terminal repeat from Moloney murine leukemia virus
>Addgene plasmid #104096 | pSF4 TetCMV intron Renilla STOP 12xPP7 TNFα-ARE xrRNA12 24xMS2 SV40 CTE polyA | addgene full sequence | sequence record 201000 | Addgene NGS Result
GCGTAATCATGGTCATAGCTGTTTCCTGTGTGAAATTGTTATCCGCTCACAATTCCACACAACATACGAG
CCGGAAGCATAAAGTGTAAAGCCTGGGGTGCCTAATGAGTGAGCTAACTCACATTAATTGCGTTGCGCTC
ACTGCCCGCTTTCCAGTCGGGAAACCTGTCGTGCCAGCTGCATTAATGAATCGGCCAACGCGCGGGGAGA
GGCGGTTTGCGTATTGGGCGCTCTTCCGCTTCCTCGCTCACTGACTCGCTGCGCTCGGTCGTTCGGCTGC
GGCGAGCGGTATCAGCTCACTCAAAGGCGGTAATACGGTTATCCACAGAATCAGGGGATAACGCAGGAAA
GAACATGTGAGCAAAAGGCCAGCAAAAGGCCAGGAACCGTAAAAAGGCCGCGTTGCTGGCGTTTTTCCAT
AGGCTCCGCCCCCCTGACGAGCATCACAAAAATCGACGCTCAAGTCAGAGGTGGCGAAACCCGACAGGAC
TATAAAGATACCAGGCGTTTCCCCCTGGAAGCTCCCTCGTGCGCTCTCCTGTTCCGACCCTGCCGCTTAC
CGGATACCTGTCCGCCTTTCTCCCTTCGGGAAGCGTGGCGCTTTCTCATAGCTCACGCTGTAGGTATCTC
AGTTCGGTGTAGGTCGTTCGCTCCAAGCTGGGCTGTGTGCACGAACCCCCCGTTCAGCCCGACCGCTGCG
CCTTATCCGGTAACTATCGTCTTGAGTCCAACCCGGTAAGACACGACTTATCGCCACTGGCAGCAGCCAC
TGGTAACAGGATTAGCAGAGCGAGGTATGTAGGCGGTGCTACAGAGTTCTTGAAGTGGTGGCCTAACTAC
GGCTACACTAGAAGAACAGTATTTGGTATCTGCGCTCTGCTGAAGCCAGTTACCTTCGGAAAAAGAGTTG
GTAGCTCTTGATCCGGCAAACAAACCACCGCTGGTAGCGGTGGTTTTTTTGTTTGCAAGCAGCAGATTAC
GCGCAGAAAAAAAGGATCTCAAGAAGATCCTTTGATCTTTTCTACGGGGTCTGACGCTCAGTGGAACGAA
AACTCACGTTAAGGGATTTTGGTCATGAGATTATCAAAAAGGATCTTCACCTAGATCCTTTTAAATTAAA
AATGAAGTTTTAAATCAATCTAAAGTATATATGAGTAAACTTGGTCTGACAGTTACCAATGCTTAATCAG
TGAGGCACCTATCTCAGCGATCTGTCTATTTCGTTCATCCATAGTTGCCTGACTCCCCGTCGTGTAGATA
ACTACGATACGGGAGGGCTTACCATCTGGCCCCAGTGCTGCAATGATACCGCGAGACCCACGCTCACCGG
CTCCAGATTTATCAGCAATAAACCAGCCAGCCGGAAGGGCCGAGCGCAGAAGTGGTCCTGCAACTTTATC
CGCCTCCATCCAGTCTATTAATTGTTGCCGGGAAGCTAGAGTAAGTAGTTCGCCAGTTAATAGTTTGCGC
AACGTTGTTGCCATTGCTACAGGCATCGTGGTGTCACGCTCGTCGTTTGGTATGGCTTCATTCAGCTCCG
GTTCCCAACGATCAAGGCGAGTTACATGATCCCCCATGTTGTGCAAAAAAGCGGTTAGCTCCTTCGGTCC
TCCGATCGTTGTCAGAAGTAAGTTGGCCGCAGTGTTATCACTCATGGTTATGGCAGCACTGCATAATTCT
CTTACTGTCATGCCATCCGTAAGATGCTTTTCTGTGACTGGTGAGTACTCAACCAAGTCATTCTGAGAAT
AGTGTATGCGGCGACCGAGTTGCTCTTGCCCGGCGTCAATACGGGATAATACCGCGCCACATAGCAGAAC
TTTAAAAGTGCTCATCATTGGAAAACGTTCTTCGGGGCGAAAACTCTCAAGGATCTTACCGCTGTTGAGA
TCCAGTTCGATGTAACCCACTCGTGCACCCAACTGATCTTCAGCATCTTTTACTTTCACCAGCGTTTCTG
GGTGAGCAAAAACAGGAAGGCAAAATGCCGCAAAAAAGGGAATAAGGGCGACACGGAAATGTTGAATACT
CATACTCTTCCTTTTTCAATATTATTGAAGCATTTATCAGGGTTATTGTCTCATGAGCGGATACATATTT
GAATGTATTTAGAAAAATAAACAAATAGGGGTTCCGCGCACATTTCCCCGAAAAGTGCCACCTGACGTCT
AAGAAACCATTATTATCATGACATTAACCTATAAAAATAGGCGTATCACGAGGCCCTTTCGTCTCGCGCG
TTTCGGTGATGACGGTGAAAACCTCTGACACATGCAGCTCCCGGAGACGGTCACAGCTTGTCTGTAAGCG
GATGCCGGGAGCAGACAAGCCCGTCAGGGCGCGTCAGCGGGTGTTGGCGGGTGTCGGGGCTGGCTTAACT
ATGCGGCATCAGAGCAGATTGTACTGAGAGTGCACCATATGCGGTGTGAAATACCGCACAGATGCGTAAG
GAGAAAATACCGCATCAGGCGCCATTCGCCATTCAGGCTGCGCAACTGTTGGGAAGGGCGATCGGTGCGG
GCCTCTTCGCTATTACGCCAGCTGGCGAAAGGGGGATGTGCTGCAAGGCGATTAAGTTGGGTAACGCCAG
GGTTTTCCCAGTCACGACGTTGTAAAACGACGGCCAGTGAATTAATTCCAAGCTAAGTGAAAGACTCTGT
CTCAAAAACCAACCTGACACCTGAGCCGGAGCGTTGCCTCTCACTACCATAAATATATATACACAACACA
CACACACACACACACACACACACACACACACACACACACACAATCATACACATAAACACAATCACACACA
CACACATGCACAATCACACACACACAATCACACACAAACATACATACACACAATCACACACAACCATACA
CACATATACACAATCACACACACAAACACAATCACACACACACACATCAATCAATCAATCAATCAATATA
CCAAAAATGATAGCTCATACCTGTAATCTTAGATGTGGGAAGGCTAAAACAGCAGGCTACCCATGACTTC
AAGGTCACCCTGGGTTACAGAGTAGCTAATAGTCTAGCTTGAACTATAGTGTAGGATCTTTAAAAAAAAA
TTAACCAACCAACCAACAAACAAACAAACAAACAACAACAACAACAAATGGAAGACAGAGGACAAAAAAA
AATAAAAGAAAAAGTAGAAAGCCAATGGAGATACTATCTTAAAATTAGAAATATTTATGACACATTCTGA
ATACTCCATGTTTATTTCAAGGAAGCCAATGTAACTTTAAGTACTATGGCCATTTAATGTAAATACTTAA
GAAAAAAAACCAAATTAATTTTGATACATGCTGCATGTGAAAGACCCCCGCTGACGGGTAGTCAATCACT
CAGAGGAGACCCTCTCAAGGAACAGCGAGACCACAAGTCGGATGCAACTGCAAGAGGGTTTATTGGATAC
ACGGGTACCCGGGCGACTCAGTCAATCGGAGGACTGGCGCCCCGAGTGAGGGGTTGTGGGCTCGAGCTCG
GGGAGCAGAAGCGCGCGAACAGAAGTCGAGCTAGCTTGCCAAACCTACAGGTGGGGTCTTTCATTCCCCC
CTTTTTCTGGAGACTAAATAAAATCTTTTATTTTATCTATGGCTCGTACTCTATAGGCTTCAGCTGGTGA
TATTGTTGAGTCAAAACTAGAGCCTGGACCACTGATATCCTGTCTTTAACAAATTGGACTAATCCGGATC
TGAAGTTCCTATACTTTCTAGAGAATAGGAACTTCGGAATAGGAACTTCGCGGCCAGATCTTTTGCGGCC
GCTTTGGGCCGGCCGAATTCTTTACTCCCTATCAGTGATAGAGAACGTATGAAGAGTTTACTCCCTATCA
GTGATAGAGAACGTATGCAGACTTTACTCCCTATCAGTGATAGAGAACGTATAAGGAGTTTACTCCCTAT
CAGTGATAGAGAACGTATGACCAGTTTACTCCCTATCAGTGATAGAGAACGTATCTACAGTTTACTCCCT
ATCAGTGATAGAGAACGTATATCCAGTTTACTCCCTATCAGTGATAGAGAACGTATAAGCTTTAGGCGTG
TACGGTGGGCGCCTATAAAAGCAGAGCTCGTTTAGTGAACCGTCAGATCGCCTGGAGCAATTCCACAACA
CTTTTGTCTTATACCAACTTTCCGTACCACTTCCTACCCTCGTAAAACCGGTCAGGTAAGTATCAAGGTT
ACAAGACAGGTTTAAGGAGACCAATAGAAACTGGGCTTGTCGAGACAGAGAAGACTCTTGCGTTTCTGAT
AGGCACCTATTGGTCTTACTGACATCCACTTTGCCTTTCTCTCCACAGGTGTCCACTCCCAGTTCAATTA
CAGCTCTTAAGGCTAGAGTACTTAATACGACTCACTATAGGCTAGCCACCATGGCTTCCAAGGTGTACGA
CCCCGAGCAACGCAAACGCATGATCACTGGGCCTCAGTGGTGGGCTCGCTGCAAGCAAATGAACGTGCTG
GACTCCTTCATCAACTACTATGATTCCGAGAAGCACGCCGAGAACGCCGTGATTTTTCTGCATGGTAACG
CTGCCTCCAGCTACCTGTGGAGGCACGTCGTGCCTCACATCGAGCCCGTGGCTAGATGCATCATCCCTGA
TCTGATCGGAATGGGTAAGTCCGGCAAGAGCGGGAATGGCTCATATCGCCTCCTGGATCACTACAAGTAC
CTCACCGCTTGGTTCGAGCTGCTGAACCTTCCAAAGAAAATCATCTTTGTGGGCCACGACTGGGGGGCTT
GTCTGGCCTTTCACTACTCCTACGAGCACCAAGACAAGATCAAGGCCATCGTCCATGCTGAGAGTGTCGT
GGACGTGATCGAGTCCTGGGACGAGTGGCCTGACATCGAGGAGGATATCGCCCTGATCAAGAGCGAAGAG
GGCGAGAAAATGGTGCTTGAGAATAACTTCTTCGTCGAGACCATGCTCCCAAGCAAGATCATGCGGAAAC
TGGAGCCTGAGGAGTTCGCTGCCTACCTGGAGCCATTCAAGGAGAAGGGCGAGGTTAGACGGCCTACCCT
CTCCTGGCCTCGCGAGATCCCTCTCGTTAAGGGAGGCAAGCCCGACGTCGTCCAGATTGTCCGCAACTAC
AACGCCTACCTTCGGGCCAGCGACGATCTGCCTAAGATGTTCATCGAGTCCGACCCTGGGTTCTTTTCCA
ACGCTATTGTCGAGGGAGCTAAGAAGTTCCCTAACACCGAGTTCGTGAAGGTGAAGGGCCTCCACTTCAG
CCAGGAGGACGCTCCAGATGAAATGGGTAAGTACATCAAGAGCTTCGTGGAGCGCGTGCTGAAGAACGAG
CAGTAAGTCGACAGATCCTACCTGCAAAGCACCAGAGGATATGGCCTCGGTGCCTCAGCATCTTCAGATG
TGCTGTCACTGTCCAATCTTCAAGCCAGCAGAGCATATGGGCTCGCTGGCTCCACTGTCATTACAGTGGA
CCTGATCTTCTCCAATCAAAGGAGCAGAGGATATGGCCTCGCTCCCTCCGACTACATCAGGCTGGAAGTG
ACATCCATCATTCATCCCAGCAGAGCATATGGGCTCGCTGGGACCACAGCATGCCTCGAAGTGCTGAGAG
ACTATCATCAAACCGACAGAGGATATGGCCTCGTCGGCTCCTACTCCCTCCTGGTGGAATACTTCTCCAC
TCTTCAACCCAGCAGAGCATATGGGCTCGCTGGGTCCATCAGAGATACAAGATCTCTCGACAGATCCTAC
CTGCAAAGCACCAGAGGATATGGCCTCGGTGCCTCAGCATCTTCAGATGTGCTGTCACTGTCCAATCTTC
AAGCCAGCAGAGCATATGGGCTCGCTGGCTCCACTGTCATTACAGTGGACCTGATCTTCTCCAATCAAAG
GAGCAGAGGATATGGCCTCGCTCCCTCCGACTACATCAGGCTGGAAGTGACATCCATCATTCATCCCAGC
AGAGCATATGGGCTCGCTGGGACCACAGCATGCCTCGAAGTGCTGAGAGACTATCATCAAACCGACAGAG
GATATGGCCTCGTCGGCTCCTACTCCCTCCTGGTGGAATACTTCTCCACTCTTCAACCCAGCAGAGCATA
TGGGCTCGCTGGGTCCATCAGAGATACAAGATCTCTCGAGCCGCGGTGCGTAAGTCTGTTAACAGAGATT
ATTTATTATTTATTTATTATTTATTTATTTACTGACACTGAACGTAATCCAGACGCGTAAGTCAGGCCGG
AAAATTCCCGCCACCGGAAGTTGAGTAGACGGTGCTGCCTGCGACTCAACCCCAGGAGGACTGGGTGAAC
AAAGCTGCGAAGTGATCCATGTAAGCCCTCAGAACCGTCTCGGAAAGAGGACCCCACATGTTGTAGCTTC
AAGGCCCAATGTCAGACCACGCCATGGCGTGCCACTCTGCGGAGAGTGCAGTCTGCGACAGTGCCCCAGG
AGGACTGGGTGAGGATCCTACCTACAAACGGCACGAGCATCAGCCGTGCCGCCCAGCATCTTCATCACTG
TCCAATCTTCAAGCGTGCACGATCACGGCACGCTCCACTGTCATTACAGTCTTATCCAATCAAACTCCAG
CAGCATCAGCGCTGGAGCTCCGACTACATCAGGACATCCATCATTCAACGCTCGACGATCACGCGAGCGT
CCACAGCATGCCTCAGACACTATCATCAAACGGCTGCACGATCACGGCAGCCGCTCCTACTGCCTCTACG
TTATCGACTCTTCTGCGACGAGCATCAGCCGTCGCAACATCGGACATACCAGATCCTACCTACAAACGGC
ACGAGCATCAGCCGTGCCGCCCAGCATCTTCATCACTGTCCAATCTTCAAGCGTGCACGATCACGGCACG
CTCCACTGTCATTACAGTCTTATCCAATCAAACTCCAGCAGCATCAGCGCTGGAGCTCCGACTACATCAG
GACATCCATCATTCAACGCTCGACGATCACGCGAGCGTCCACAGCATGCCTCAGACACTATCATCAAACG
GCTGCACGATCACGGCAGCCGCTCCTACTGCCTCTACGTTATCGACTCTTCTGCGACGAGCATCAGCCGT
CGCAACATCGGACATACCAGATCCTACCTACAAACGGCACGAGCATCAGCCGTGCCGCCCAGCATCTTCA
TCACTGTCCAATCTTCAAGCGTGCACGATCACGGCACGCTCCACTGTCATTACAGTCTTATCCAATCAAA
CTCCAGCAGCATCAGCGCTGGAGCTCCGACTACATCAGGACATCCATCATTCAACGCTCGACGATCACGC
GAGCGTCCACAGCATGCCTCAGACACTATCATCAAACGGCTGCACGATCACGGCAGCCGCTCCTACTGCC
TCTACGTTATCGACTCTTCTGCGACGAGCATCAGCCGTCGCAACATCGGACATACCAGATCCTACCTACA
AACGGCACGAGCATCAGCCGTGCCGCCCAGCATCTTCATCACTGTCCAATCTTCAAGCGTGCACGATCAC
GGCACGCTCCACTGTCATTACAGTCTTATCCAATCAAACTCCAGCAGCATCAGCGCTGGAGCTCCGACTA
CATCAGGACATCCATCATTCAACGCTCGACGATCACGCGAGCGTCCACAGCATGCCTCAGACACTATCAT
CAAACGGCTGCACGATCACGGCAGCCGCTCCTACTGCCTCTACGTTATCGACTCTTCTGCGACGAGCATC
AGCCGTCGCAACATCGGACATACCAGATCTTCAATCGATTTCGCGCGGGATCCAGACCACCTCCCCTGCG
AGCTAAGCTGGACAGCCAATGACGGGTAAGAGAGTGACATTTTTCACTAACCTAAGACAGGAGGGCCGTC
AGAGCTACTGCCTAATCCAAAGACGGGTAAAAGTGATAAAAATGTATCACTCCAACCTAAGACAGGCGCA
GCTTCCGAGGGATTTGAGATCCAGACATGATAAGATACATTGATGAGTTTGGACAAACCAAAACTAGAAT
GCAGTGAAAAAAATGCCTTATTTGTGAAATTTGTGATGCTATTGCCTTATTTGTAACCATTATAAGCTGC
AATAAACAAGTTAACAACAACAATTGCATTCATTTTATGTTTCAGGTTCAGGGGGAGGTGTGGGAGGTTT
TTTAAAGCAAGTAAAACCTCTACAAATGTGGTATGGCTGATTATGATCTGAAGTTCCTATACTATTTGAA
GAATAGGAACTTCGGAATAGGAACTTCGGATCTCATATGGCCATATGGGGGCGCCTAGAGAAGGAGTGAG
GGCTGGATAAAGGGAGGATCGAGGCGGGGTCGAACGAGGAGGTTCAAGGGGGAGAGACGGGGCGGATGGA
GGAAGAGGAGGCGGAGGCTTAGGGTGTACAAAGGGCTTGACCCAGGGAGGGGGGTCAAAAGCCAAGGCTT
CCCAGGTCACGATGTAGGGGACCTGGTCTGGGTGTCCATGCGGGCCAGGTGAAAAGACCTTGATCTTAAC
CTGGGTGATGAGGTCTCGGTTAAAGGTGCCGTCTCGCGGCCATCCGACGTTAAAGGTTGGCCATTCTGCA
GAGCAGAAGGTAACCCAACGTCTCTTCTTGACATCTACCGACTGGTTGTGAGCGATCCGCTCGACATCTT
TCCAGTGACCTAAGGTCAAACTTAAGGGAGTGGTAACAGGCTAGCCCGGGCCCATATTTTCAGACAAATA
CAGAAACACAGTCAGACAGAGACAACACAGAACGATGCTGCAGCAGACAAGACGCGCGGCGCGGCTTCGG
TCCCAAACCGAAAGCAAAAATTCAGACGGAGGCGGGAACTGTTTTAGGTTCTCGTCTCCTACCAGAACCA
CATATCCCTCCTCTAAGGGGGGTGCACCAAAGAGTCCTAAACGATCGGGATTTTAGGACTCAGGTCGGGC
CACAAAAACGGCCCCCGAAGTCCCTGGGACGTCTCCCAGGGTTGCGGCCGGGTGTTCCGAACTCGTCAGT
TCCACCACGGGTCCGCCAGATACAGAGCTAGTTAGCTAACTAGTACCGACGCAGGCGCATAAAATCAGTC
ATAGACACTAGACAATCGGACAGACACAGATAAGTTGCTGGCCAGCTTACCTCCCGGTGGTGGGTCGGTG
GTCCCTGGGCAGGGGTCTCCCGATCCCGGACGAGCCCCCAAATGAAAGACCCCCGCTGACGGGTAGTCAA
TCACTCAGAGGAGACCCTCCCAAGGAACAGCGAGACCACAAGTCGGATGCAACTGCAAGAGGGTTTATTG
GATACACGGGTACCCGGGCGACTCAGTCAATCGGAGGACTGGCGCGCCGAGTGAGGGGTTGTGGGCTCTT
TTATTGAGCTCGGGGAGCAGAAGCGCGCGAACAGAAGCGAGAAGCGAACTGATTGGTTAGTTCAAATAAG
GCACAGGGTCATTTCAGGTCCTTGGGGCACCCTGGAAACATCTGATGGTTCTCTAGAAACTGCTGAGGGC
TGGACCGCATCTGGGGACCATCTGTTCTTGGCCCTGAGCCGGGGCAGGAACTGCTTACCACAGATATCCT
GTTTGGCCCATATTCAGCTGTTCCATCTGTTCTTGGCCCTGAGCCGGGGCAGGAACTGCTTACCACAGAT
ATCCTGTTTGGCCCATATTCAGCTGTTCCATCTGTTCCTGACCTTGATCTGAACTTTTCTATTCTCAGTT
ATGTATTTTTCCATGCCTTGCAAAATGGCGTTACTTAAGCTAGCTTGCCAAACCTACAGGTGGGGTCTTT
CACATGTATATGTCAAAAATAAAAATCAACTAATTGACTAGTAATTAATATGACTGGCATAATGGGAAAT
TGATCCTGACAGATGCAAACTGGCTTCTCAGCAGCGCATTTATGTTGTCAACTGAGGAAGGAAACGTTAA
TGACAGAAACTCTAAGTAATTTCCACGTTTATCTATTTTTATTTATACTAGCTTTGGTAACAGGAATATT
GCAGCATTCATGCACATTGAAACCCTTATGAAATAAAAACATCTGTGCATTTAAAATGGAATTAACATTT
TAAATGTTAAAAAAAGCTGGCTTAGCTTCCCCCCGCCCCCTAGGGCATAGAACAAGTCAAATGCTTTATA
TATTTGAGTTTGGGATGTATTAGGAAACTCCTAAGAGCAAAGCTAGCTTG
